>Addgene plasmid #99487 | pAP640-2 | addgene full sequence | sequence record 192946 | Addgene NGS Result
ACCTACACCGAACTGAGATACCTACAGCGTGAGCTATGAGAAAGCGCCACGCTTCCCGAAGGGAGAAAGG
CGGACAGGTATCCGGTAAGCGGCAGGGTCGGAACAGGAGAGCGCACGAGGGAGCTTCCAGGGGGAAACGC
CTGGTATCTTTATAGTCCTGTCGGGTTTCGCCACCTCTGACTTGAGCGTCGATTTTTGTGATGCTCGTCA
GGGGGGCGGAGCCTATGGAAAAACGCCAGCAACGCGGCCTTTTTACGGTTCCTGGCCTTTTGCTGGCCTT
TTGCTCACATGTTCTTTCCTGCGTTATCCCCTGATTCTGTGGATAACCGTATTACCGCCTTTGAGTGAGC
TGATACCGCTCGCCGCAGCCGAACGACCGAGCGCAGCGAGTCAGTGAGCGAGGAAGCGGAAGAGCGCCCA
ATACGCAAACCGCCTCTCCCCGCGCGTTGGCCGATTCATTAATGCAGCTGGCACGACAGGTTTCCCGACT
GGAAAGCGGGCAGTGAGCGCAACGCAATTAATGTGAGTTAGCTCACTCATTAGGCACCCCAGGCTTTACA
CTTTATGCTTCCGGCTCGTATGTTGTGTGGAATTGTGAGCGGATAACAATTTCACACAGGAAACAGCTAT
GACCATGATTACGCCAAGCTTGCATGCCTGCAGGTCGACTCTAGAGGATCCTTGTCATCGTCATCCTTGT
AATCGATATCATGATCTTTATAATCACCGTCATGGTCTTTGTAGTCTCCTTGGAAGTAGAGGTTCTCGGT
GGAGTCGAGTCCGAGGAGTGGGTTTGGGATTGGCTTTCCCTTGTAGAGCTCGTCCATTCCTCCGGTGGAG
TGGCGTCCCTCGGCACGTTCGTATTGCTCCACGATGGTGTAGTCCTCGTTGTGGGAGGTGATGTCGAGCT
TGATGTCGACGATGTAGGCTCCTGGGAGTTGGACTGGCTTCTTGGCCTTGTAGGTGGTCTTGACCTCGGA
GGTGTAGTGTCCTCCGTCCTTGAGCTTGAGCCTCATCTTGATCTTTCCCTTCAGGGCTCCGTCCTCTGGG
TACATCCGCTCGGAGGAGGCCTCCCATCCCATGGTCTTCTTTTGCATGACTGGGCCGTCGGATGGGAAGT
TGGTTCCACGGAGCTTCACCTTGTAGATGAACTCTCCGTCTTGGAGGGAGGAGTCTTGGGTGACGGTGAC
CACTCCTCCGTCCTCGTAGTTCATGACACGCTCCCACTTGAATCCCTCGGGGAAGGAGAGCTTGAAGTAG
TCTGGGATGTCGGCTGGGTGCTTGACGTAGGCCTTGGAGCCGTAGGTGAAGTGTGGGGACAGGATGTCCC
AGGCGAATGGGAGGGGTCCTCCCTTGGTGACCTTGAGCTTGGCGGTCTGGAATCCCTCGTATGGACGTCC
CTCGCCCTCTCCCTCGATCTCGAACTCGTGTCCGTTGACGGATCCCTCCATACGGACCTTGAAACGCATG
AACTCCTTGATGATGGCCATGTTATTCTCCTCTCCCTTGGAGACAGTACTATCTAGACCGAGGAGAGGGT
TAGGGATAGGCTTACCACCCTGAAAATATAAATTTTCTTTATCATCATCATCTTTATAATCTATATCATG
ATCTTTATAATCCCCATCATGATCTTTATAATCGATCCCCGGGTACCGAGCTCGAATTCACTGGCCGTCG
TTTTACAACGTCGTGACTGGGAAAACCCTGGCGTTACCCAACTTAATCGCCTTGCAGCACATCCCCCTTT
CGCCAGCTGGCGTAATAGCGAAGAGGCCCGCACCGATCGCCCTTCCCAACAGTTGCGCAGCCTGAATGGC
GAATGGCGCCTGATGCGGTATTTTCTCCTTACGCATCTGTGCGGTATTTCACACCGCATATGGTGCACTC
TCAGTACAATCTGCTCTGATGCCGCATAGTTAAGCCAGCCCCGACACCCGCCAACACCCGCTGACGCGCC
CTGACGGGCTTGTCTGCTCCCGGCATCCGCTTACAGACAAGCTGTGACCGTCTCCGGGAGCTGCATGTGT
CAGAGGTTTTCACCGTCATCACCGAAACGCGCGAGACGAAAGGGCCTCGTGATACGCCTATTTTTATAGG
TTAATGTCATGATAATAATGGTTTCTTAGACGTCAGGTGGCACTTTTCGGGGAAATGTGCGCGGAACCCC
TATTTGTTTATTTTTCTAAATACATTCAAATATGTATCCGCTCATGAGACAATAACCCTGATAAATGCTT
CAATAATATTGAAAAAGGAAGAGTATGAGTATTCAACATTTCCGTGTCGCCCTTATTCCCTTTTTTGCGG
CATTTTGCCTTCCTGTTTTTGCTCACCCAGAAACGCTGGTGAAAGTAAAAGATGCTGAAGATCAGTTGGG
TGCACGAGTGGGTTACATCGAACTGGATCTCAACAGCGGTAAGATCCTTGAGAGTTTTCGCCCCGAAGAA
CGTTTTCCAATGATGAGCACTTTTAAAGTTCTGCTATGTGGCGCGGTATTATCCCGTATTGACGCCGGGC
AAGAGCAACTCGGTCGCCGCATACACTATTCTCAGAATGACTTGGTTGAGTACTCACCAGTCACAGAAAA
GCATCTTACGGATGGCATGACAGTAAGAGAATTATGCAGTGCTGCCATAACCATGAGTGATAACACTGCG
GCCAACTTACTTCTGACAACGATCGGAGGACCGAAGGAGCTAACCGCTTTTTTGCACAACATGGGGGATC
ATGTAACTCGCCTTGATCGTTGGGAACCGGAGCTGAATGAAGCCATACCAAACGACGAGCGTGACACCAC
GATGCCTGTAGCAATGGCAACAACGTTGCGCAAACTATTAACTGGCGAACTACTTACTCTAGCTTCCCGG
CAACAATTAATAGACTGGATGGAGGCGGATAAAGTTGCAGGACCACTTCTGCGCTCGGCCCTTCCGGCTG
GCTGGTTTATTGCTGATAAATCTGGAGCCGGTGAGCGTGGGTCTCGCGGTATCATTGCAGCACTGGGGCC
AGATGGTAAGCCCTCCCGTATCGTAGTTATCTACACGACGGGGAGTCAGGCAACTATGGATGAACGAAAT
AGACAGATCGCTGAGATAGGTGCCTCACTGATTAAGCATTGGTAACTGTCAGACCAAGTTTACTCATATA
TACTTTAGATTGATTTAAAACTTCATTTTTAATTTAAAAGGATCTAGGTGAAGATCCTTTTTGATAATCT
CATGACCAAAATCCCTTAACGTGAGTTTTCGTTCCACTGAGCGTCAGACCCCGTAGAAAAGATCAAAGGA
TCTTCTTGAGATCCTTTTTTTCTGCGCGTAATCTGCTGCTTGCAAACAAAAAAACCACCGCTACCAGCGG
TGGTTTGTTTGCCGGATCAAGAGCTACCAACTCTTTTTCCGAAGGTAACTGGCTTCAGCAGAGCGCAGAT
ACCAAATACTGTTCTTCTAGTGTAGCCGTAGTTAGGCCACCACTTCAAGAACTCTGTAGCACCGCCTACA
TACCTCGCTCTGCTAATCCTGTTACCAGTGGCTGCTGCCAGTGGCGATAAGTCGTGTCTTACCGGGTTGG
ACTCAAGACGATAGTTACCGGATAAGGCGCAGCGGTCGGGCTGAACGGGGGGTTCGTGCACACAGCCCAG
CTTGGAGCGAACG
Features (pLannotate 1.2.2; 16 found; start..end, strand, type, name):
    414..506     +  CDS            lacI (fragment): lac repressor; lacI; The lac repressor binds to the lac operator to inhibit transcription in E. coli. This inhibition can be relieved by adding lactose or isopropyl-β-D-thiogalactopyranoside (IPTG).
    519..540     +  protein_bind   CAP binding site: CAP binding activates transcription in the presence of cAMP. E. coli catabolite activator protein
    555..585     +  promoter       lac promoter: promoter for the E. coli lac operon
    593..609     +  protein_bind   lac operator: The lac repressor binds to the lac operator to inhibit transcription in E. coli. This inhibition can be relieved by adding lactose or isopropyl-β-D-thiogalactopyranoside (IPTG). lac repressor encoded by lacI
    646..681     -  misc_feature   MCS (fragment): pUC18/19 multiple cloning site
    681..746     -  CDS            3xFLAG: three tandem FLAG® epitope tags, followed by an enterokinase cleavage site
    810..1514    -  CDS            mOrange2: mOrange2 is a basic (constitutively fluorescent) orange fluorescent protein published in 2008, derived from Discosoma sp.. It has high acid sensitivity.
   1525..1556    -  CDS            V5 tag (fragment): epitope tag from simian virus 5
   1627..1643    -  CDS            3xFLAG (fragment): three tandem FLAG® epitope tags, followed by an enterokinase cleavage site
   1644..1669    -  misc_feature   MCS (fragment): pUC18/19 multiple cloning site
   1666..1823    +  CDS            lacZα (fragment): LacZα fragment of β-galactosidase; lacZ fragment
   1829..1928    -  misc_feature   bom (fragment): basis of mobility region from pBR322
   2030..2065    -  CDS            rop (fragment): Rop protein, which maintains plasmids at low copy number; rop
   2160..2264    +  promoter       AmpR promoter: bla
   2265..3125    +  CDS            AmpR: β-lactamase; bla; confers resistance to ampicillin, carbenicillin, and related antibiotics
   3296..231     +  rep_origin     ori (across the origin): high-copy-number ColE1/pMB1/pBR322/pUC origin of replication
