[The description below was written by a language model from this plasmid's Addgene catalogue record and pLannotate feature annotations shown in this document.]
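Description:
pAP640-2 is a small (about 3.7 kb) pUC19-based cloning plasmid that carries a composite tagging cassette, 3XFlag::TEV::V5::mOrange2::V5::TEV::3XFlag, intended for work in C. elegans. It is propagated in E. coli as a high-copy plasmid through the ColE1/pUC origin of replication and is selected with ampicillin via the β-lactamase (AmpR) gene and its own promoter. The remaining annotated backbone elements are standard pUC19 remnants: the CAP binding site, lac promoter and lac operator, fragments of lacI and lacZα, and small bom and rop fragments.

The insert sits within the split pUC multiple cloning site and lies on the opposite strand to the lac promoter, so although the catalogue lists the vector type as bacterial expression, the arrangement looks like that of a storage or template plasmid rather than an expression construct. No eukaryotic promoter or 3′ UTR is annotated. At the centre is mOrange2, a constitutively fluorescent orange protein derived from Discosoma. According to the insert name, it is flanked symmetrically on each side by a V5 epitope, a TEV protease cleavage site and a 3xFLAG epitope. The automated annotation detects mOrange2, one complete 3xFLAG, a partial second 3xFLAG and one partial V5. It does not call the TEV sites or the other V5, probably because these elements are short.

The associated publication concerns CRISPR-Cas9 genome editing in C. elegans with linear repair templates, which suggests the plasmid serves as a source from which the tag cassette is amplified for knock-in at endogenous loci. Such a knock-in would allow fluorescence imaging, epitope-based detection or purification, and TEV-mediated cleavage, though the record does not state this use explicitly.
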