Addgene plasmid #99487: pAP640-2
Purpose: 3XFlag::TEV::V5::mOrange2::V5::TEV::3XFlag
Depositing lab: Geraldine Seydoux. Depositing organization: Johns Hopkins University and School of Medicine. Publication: Precision genome editing using CRISPR-Cas9 and linear repair templates in C. elegans. Paix A, Folkmann A, Seydoux G. Methods. 2017 May 15;121-122:86-93. doi: 10.1016/j.ymeth.2017.03.023. Epub 2017 Apr 7. PubMed 28392263.
Backbone
  Vector backbone: pUC19
  Vector type: Bacterial Expression
Growth in bacteria
  Bacterial resistance: Ampicillin, 100 μg/mL
  Growth temperature: 37°C
  Growth strain: DH5alpha
  Copy number: High Copy
Gene/Insert
  Gene/Insert name: 3XFlag::TEV::V5::mOrange2::V5::TEV::3XFlag
  Species: C. elegans (nematode)
  Cloning method: Ligation Independent Cloning
  Sequencing primers: 5′ M13pUC-Fwd; 3′ M13pUC-Rev
Terms and licenses: Academic/Nonprofit Terms; Industry Terms: Not Available to Industry
How to cite: pAP640-2 was a gift from Geraldine Seydoux (Addgene plasmid # 99487 ; http://n2t.net/addgene:99487 ; RRID:Addgene_99487)
