>Addgene plasmid #99487 | pAP640-2 | depositor partial sequence | sequence record 182230 | Insert + 15bp up/downstream in Plasmid. See for details the File S1 from Paix et al, Methods 2017
CGGTACCCGGGGATCGATTATAAAGATCATGATGGGGATTATAAAGATCATGATATAGATTATAAAGATG
ATGATGATAAAGAAAATTTATATTTTCAGGGTGGTAAGCCTATCCCTAACCCTCTCCTCGGTCTAGATAG
TACTGTCTCCAAGGGAGAGGAGAATAACATGGCCATCATCAAGGAGTTCATGCGTTTCAAGGTCCGTATG
GAGGGATCCGTCAACGGACACGAGTTCGAGATCGAGGGAGAGGGCGAGGGACGTCCATACGAGGGATTCC
AGACCGCCAAGCTCAAGGTCACCAAGGGAGGACCCCTCCCATTCGCCTGGGACATCCTGTCCCCACACTT
CACCTACGGCTCCAAGGCCTACGTCAAGCACCCAGCCGACATCCCAGACTACTTCAAGCTCTCCTTCCCC
GAGGGATTCAAGTGGGAGCGTGTCATGAACTACGAGGACGGAGGAGTGGTCACCGTCACCCAAGACTCCT
CCCTCCAAGACGGAGAGTTCATCTACAAGGTGAAGCTCCGTGGAACCAACTTCCCATCCGACGGCCCAGT
CATGCAAAAGAAGACCATGGGATGGGAGGCCTCCTCCGAGCGGATGTACCCAGAGGACGGAGCCCTGAAG
GGAAAGATCAAGATGAGGCTCAAGCTCAAGGACGGAGGACACTACACCTCCGAGGTCAAGACCACCTACA
AGGCCAAGAAGCCAGTCCAACTCCCAGGAGCCTACATCGTCGACATCAAGCTCGACATCACCTCCCACAA
CGAGGACTACACCATCGTGGAGCAATACGAACGTGCCGAGGGACGCCACTCCACCGGAGGAATGGACGAG
CTCTACAAGGGAAAGCCAATCCCAAACCCACTCCTCGGACTCGACTCCACCGAGAACCTCTACTTCCAAG
GAGACTACAAAGACCATGACGGTGATTATAAAGATCATGATATCGATTACAAGGATGACGATGACAAGGA
TCCTCTAGAGTCG
